Addgene plasmid #152890: pGBW-m4134347
Purpose: Mammalian expression plasmid for SARS-CoV-2 RNA-dependent RNA polymerase
Depositing lab: Ginkgo Bioworks & Benjie Chen. Depositing organization: Ginkgo Bioworks.
Backbone
  Vector backbone: pTwist_CMV_6
  Backbone size w/o insert (bp): 4180
  Vector type: Mammalian Expression
Growth in bacteria
  Bacterial resistance: Ampicillin, 100 μg/mL
  Growth temperature: 37°C
  Growth strain: DH5alpha
  Copy number: High Copy
Gene/Insert
  Gene/Insert name: SARS-CoV-2 RNA-dependent RNA polymerase
  Species: Severe acute respiratory syndrome coronavirus 2
  Insert size (bp): 2795
  Mutation: wt
  Entrez Gene: ORF1ab (a.k.a. GU280_gp01)
  Promoter: CMV
  Tag / fusion protein: Cleavable TEV;3xFlag (C terminal on backbone)
  Cloning method: Unknown
Resource information
  A portion of this plasmid was derived from a plasmid made by: GinkgoBioworks
Depositor comments: NCBI reference sequence: YP_009725307.1
How to cite: pGBW-m4134347 was a gift from Ginkgo Bioworks & Benjie Chen (Addgene plasmid # 152890 ; http://n2t.net/addgene:152890 ; RRID:Addgene_152890)
