[The description below was written by a language model from this plasmid's Addgene catalogue record and pLannotate feature annotations shown in this document.]
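Description:
pGBW-m4134347 is a mammalian expression plasmid built on the pTwist_CMV_6 backbone that carries the wild-type SARS-CoV-2 RNA-dependent RNA polymerase, a mature product of the viral ORF1ab replicase polyprotein. The sequenced record is about 7.1 kb, consistent with a roughly 4.2 kb backbone plus a roughly 2.8 kb insert. In bacteria it is maintained at high copy through a ColE1/pUC-type origin and selected with ampicillin via the β-lactamase (AmpR) gene.

Expression is driven by the human cytomegalovirus immediate-early enhancer and promoter. The automated annotation detects the enhancer together with partial and truncated CMV promoter matches just upstream of the coding region. The open reading frame spans the numbering origin of the sequence record and is matched to the SARS-CoV-2 replicase polyprotein. The functional text attached to that match describes the 2'-O-methyltransferase, but this is generic polyprotein annotation rather than a description of this insert, which the catalogue identifies as the polymerase. The backbone supplies a C-terminal TEV-cleavable 3xFLAG tag, of which the feature table picks up only a FLAG fragment, allowing immunodetection or affinity capture followed by protease removal of the tag. An SV40 polyadenylation signal lies downstream of the cassette.

The expression unit and the bacterial marker are flanked by T7 and rrnG transcription terminators, a synthetic poly(A) signal and short β-globin insulator elements. These presumably limit read-through and transcriptional interference between plasmid regions. The construct is suited to transient production of tagged viral polymerase in mammalian cells, for example for interaction, localisation or purification studies, although the record does not specify an application beyond expression.
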