Features (pLannotate 1.2.2; 17 found; start..end, strand, type, name):
   2870..2892    +  CDS            FLAG (fragment): FLAG® epitope tag, followed by an enterokinase cleavage site
   2946..3067    -  polyA_signal   SV40 poly(A) signal: SV40 polyadenylation signal
   3090..3159    -  CDS            large T antigen (fragment): large T antigen from SV40 (simian virus 40)
   3182..3228    +  terminator     T7 terminator: transcription terminator for bacteriophage T7 RNA polymerase
   3258..3394    +  terminator     rrnG terminator: transcription terminator from the E. coli ribosomal RNA rrnG operon (Albrechtsen et al., 1991)
   3439..3510    +  misc_feature   3' β-globin insulator: insulator downstream of the human β-globin locus (Farrell et al., 2002)
   3736..4324    -  rep_origin     ori: high-copy-number ColE1/pMB1/pBR322/pUC origin of replication
   4496..4560    -  CDS            bla(M) (fragment): β-lactamase lacking the signal sequence; bla(M); allows cytosolic expression of β-lactamase
   5070..5930    +  CDS            AmpR: β-lactamase; bla; confers resistance to ampicillin, carbenicillin, and related antibiotics
   5943..6079    +  terminator     rrnG terminator: transcription terminator from the E. coli ribosomal RNA rrnG operon (Albrechtsen et al., 1991)
   6231..6302    +  misc_feature   5' β-globin insulator: insulator upstream of the human β-globin locus (Farrell et al., 2002)
   6307..6353    -  terminator     T7 terminator: transcription terminator for bacteriophage T7 RNA polymerase
   6371..6419    -  polyA_signal   poly(A) signal: synthetic polyadenylation signal
   6500..6803    +  enhancer       CMV enhancer: human cytomegalovirus immediate early enhancer
   6876..6893    -  promoter       CMV promoter (fragment): human cytomegalovirus (CMV) immediate early promoter
   6956..7007    +  promoter       CMVd2 promoter: truncated human cytomegalovirus (CMV) immediate early promoter that yields moderately reduced expression relative to the full-length promoter
   6977..2803    +  CDS            rep (fragment) (across the origin): R1AB_SARS2 - Experimental evidence at protein level: Swiss-Prot protein existence level 1. [2'-O-methyltransferase]: Methyltransferase that mediates mRNA cap 2'-O-ribose methylation to the 5'-cap structure of viral mRNAs. N7-methyl guanosine cap is a prerequisite for binding of nsp16. Therefore plays an essential role in viral mRNAs cap methylation which is essential to evade immune system. From Severe acute respiratory syndrome coronavirus 2 (2019-nCoV) (SARS-CoV-2).
>Addgene plasmid #152890 | pGBW-m4134347 | addgene full sequence | sequence record 487616 | Addgene NGS Result
CACCATGTCTGCCGACGCACAGTCGTTCCTGAATAGAGTTTGTGGTGTATCCGCGGCCCGGCTAACTCCA
TGCGGAACCGGGACGAGCACAGATGTGGTGTACCGAGCTTTTGATATCTATAACGACAAAGTCGCTGGCT
TCGCCAAGTTTCTTAAGACCAACTGTTGCAGGTTCCAAGAGAAAGACGAAGATGATAATCTCATAGACTC
ATACTTTGTGGTTAAGCGTCACACTTTTAGTAATTATCAGCATGAGGAAACAATTTATAACTTGCTGAAG
GACTGCCCTGCCGTAGCAAAACACGACTTCTTTAAATTCCGCATCGATGGCGATATGGTCCCGCATATTA
GCAGACAGCGGTTAACCAAGTACACTATGGCAGACCTGGTGTACGCCCTGCGACACTTCGACGAGGGAAA
CTGTGACACGTTAAAAGAAATCCTCGTGACTTATAATTGTTGCGATGACGATTATTTCAACAAGAAAGAT
TGGTACGATTTTGTCGAGAATCCCGATATACTCAGAGTGTACGCTAACCTGGGGGAAAGGGTTCGCCAGG
CACTATTGAAGACAGTCCAATTTTGCGACGCGATGCGGAATGCCGGCATTGTGGGTGTCCTGACACTTGA
TAACCAGGACCTGAATGGCAACTGGTATGACTTTGGAGATTTCATTCAGACCACGCCCGGGTCCGGAGTA
CCTGTCGTTGACTCTTACTACTCACTTCTGATGCCAATCCTAACCTTAACCCGAGCTCTCACAGCTGAGA
GTCACGTGGACACCGACCTCACAAAACCGTATATCAAGTGGGATTTGCTGAAGTACGATTTCACGGAAGA
GAGGTTAAAGCTCTTTGATCGTTATTTCAAATACTGGGACCAGACTTATCATCCCAACTGTGTGAATTGT
CTGGACGACAGATGCATACTTCATTGTGCCAATTTCAATGTACTGTTTAGCACAGTGTTCCCACCAACTT
CGTTTGGTCCTCTAGTGCGCAAAATCTTTGTGGATGGGGTGCCCTTCGTTGTTTCCACAGGCTATCACTT
TCGTGAGCTCGGCGTAGTTCACAACCAAGATGTCAACCTGCATTCTTCCAGGTTAAGTTTTAAGGAACTT
CTGGTGTATGCCGCAGACCCTGCGATGCACGCTGCAAGCGGTAATTTGTTGCTGGATAAGCGGACCACGT
GCTTCAGCGTGGCGGCTTTAACAAATAACGTTGCCTTCCAAACCGTCAAGCCTGGCAACTTCAATAAAGA
TTTCTACGATTTCGCCGTCAGTAAAGGGTTTTTTAAGGAGGGATCAAGCGTAGAATTGAAACATTTTTTC
TTTGCTCAGGACGGTAATGCCGCTATCTCGGACTACGACTACTACCGGTATAACCTACCAACTATGTGCG
ACATTCGGCAGCTGTTGTTCGTGGTGGAGGTCGTTGATAAATACTTTGATTGCTACGATGGCGGATGCAT
TAACGCCAATCAAGTCATCGTGAACAATCTGGACAAGAGCGCCGGCTTCCCCTTTAACAAATGGGGAAAG
GCAAGGCTATATTATGACTCTATGTCCTATGAGGATCAGGACGCTCTCTTCGCGTATACCAAGCGCAACG
TTATCCCCACAATTACCCAGATGAACCTCAAATATGCAATCAGCGCAAAGAACAGAGCGAGGACAGTTGC
TGGGGTGAGTATATGTTCGACAATGACTAACAGGCAGTTTCACCAGAAGCTGTTGAAATCTATTGCCGCT
ACACGAGGGGCTACCGTCGTGATTGGCACCTCCAAATTCTACGGAGGGTGGCATAATATGTTAAAAACTG
TGTACTCCGACGTGGAAAACCCTCACCTGATGGGTTGGGATTATCCTAAGTGCGACCGGGCGATGCCAAA
CATGCTGAGAATTATGGCGTCATTAGTCCTGGCGCGAAAGCACACCACGTGCTGTAGTCTGTCACATCGC
TTTTACAGATTGGCTAATGAATGCGCCCAAGTGCTTAGCGAGATGGTGATGTGTGGGGGTTCACTTTACG
TGAAGCCCGGAGGAACGTCCTCAGGCGACGCCACAACTGCCTACGCAAATTCAGTATTCAACATATGTCA
GGCCGTTACAGCAAACGTGAATGCTCTGCTGTCTACTGATGGGAACAAGATCGCCGATAAGTACGTCCGG
AACCTGCAACACAGGCTGTACGAGTGTCTGTATCGTAATCGAGATGTAGACACCGACTTCGTGAACGAAT
TTTACGCATACTTACGGAAACATTTCTCCATGATGATCCTCTCCGACGATGCAGTTGTGTGCTTTAATTC
AACTTACGCCTCTCAGGGCTTGGTGGCCAGTATCAAAAATTTTAAGTCGGTTCTTTATTATCAGAATAAC
GTGTTTATGAGCGAGGCTAAGTGTTGGACCGAGACTGATCTGACCAAAGGCCCGCACGAGTTCTGTTCCC
AGCACACCATGCTGGTCAAGCAGGGTGATGACTATGTCTATTTACCATACCCAGATCCGAGTAGGATCTT
GGGAGCCGGTTGTTTTGTGGATGACATTGTGAAGACTGACGGTACACTCATGATTGAGCGCTTCGTCAGT
TTGGCAATCGACGCTTACCCCCTTACCAAACATCCAAATCAGGAATATGCGGATGTGTTTCACCTGTACC
TTCAATACATAAGGAAACTTCATGATGAACTAACTGGACATATGCTCGACATGTATTCTGTAATGCTTAC
AAATGACAATACCTCACGGTACTGGGAACCGGAGTTTTATGAAGCCATGTACACCCCACATACTGTCCTG
CAAGAAAACCTTTACTTTCAGTCGATGGATTATAAGGACCACGATGGAGACTACAAAGATCATGACATTG
ATTACAAGGACGACGATGACAAATAAGCTAGCTTGACTGACTGAGATACAGCGTACCTTCAGCTCACAGA
CATGATAAGATACATTGATGAGTTTGGACAAACCACAACTAGAATGCAGTGAAAAAAATGCTTTATTTGT
GAAATTTGTGATGCTATTGCTTTATTTGTAACCATTATAAGCTGCAATAAACAAGTTAACAACAACAATT
GCATTCATTTTATGTTTCAGGTTCAGGGGGAGGTGTGGGAGGTTTTTTAAAGCAAGTAAAACCTCTACAA
ATGTGGTATTGGCCCATCTCTATCGGTATCGTAGCATAACCCCTTGGGGCCTCTAAACGGGTCTTGAGGG
GTTTTTTGTGCCCCTCGGGCCGGATTGCTATCTACCGGCATTGGCGCAGAAAAAAATGCCTGATGCGACG
CTGCGCGTCTTATACTCCCACATATGCCAGATTCAGCAACGGATACGGCTTCCCCAACTTGCCCACTTCC
ATACGTGTCCTCCTTACCAGAAATTTATCCTTAAGGTCGTCAGCTATCCTGCAGGCGATCTCTCGATTTC
GATCAAGACATTCCTTTAATGGTCTTTTCTGGACACCACTAGGGGTCAGAAGTAGTTCATCAAACTTTCT
TCCCTCCCTAATCTCATTGGTTACCTTGGGCTATCGAAACTTAATTAACCAGTCAAGTCAGCTACTTGGC
GAGATCGACTTGTCTGGGTTTCGACTACGCTCAGAATTGCGTCAGTCAAGTTCGATCTGGTCCTTGCTAT
TGCACCCGTTCTCCGATTACGAGTTTCATTTAAATCATGTGAGCAAAAGGCCAGCAAAAGGCCAGGAACC
GTAAAAAGGCCGCGTTGCTGGCGTTTTTCCATAGGCTCCGCCCCCCTGACGAGCATCACAAAAATCGACG
CTCAAGTCAGAGGTGGCGAAACCCGACAGGACTATAAAGATACCAGGCGTTTCCCCCTGGAAGCTCCCTC
GTGCGCTCTCCTGTTCCGACCCTGCCGCTTACCGGATACCTGTCCGCCTTTCTCCCTTCGGGAAGCGTGG
CGCTTTCTCATAGCTCACGCTGTAGGTATCTCAGTTCGGTGTAGGTCGTTCGCTCCAAGCTGGGCTGTGT
GCACGAACCCCCCGTTCAGCCCGACCGCTGCGCCTTATCCGGTAACTATCGTCTTGAGTCCAACCCGGTA
AGACACGACTTATCGCCACTGGCAGCAGCCACTGGTAACAGGATTAGCAGAGCGAGGTATGTAGGCGGTG
CTACAGAGTTCTTGAAGTGGTGGCCTAACTACGGCTACACTAGAAGAACAGTATTTGGTATCTGCGCTCT
GCTGAAGCCAGTTACCTTCGGAAAAAGAGTTGGTAGCTCTTGATCCGGCAAACAAACCACCGCTGGTAGC
GGTGGTTTTTTTGTTTGCAAGCAGCAGATTACGCGCAGAAAAAAAGGATCTCAAGAAGATCCTTTGATCT
TTTCTACGGGGTCTGACGCTCAGTGGAACGAAAACTCACGTTAAGGGATTTTGGTCATGAGATTATCAAA
AAGGATCTTCACCTAGATCCTTTTAAATTAAAAATGAAGTTTTAAATCAATCTAAAGTATATATGAGTAA
ACTTGGTCTGACAGTTACCAATGCTTAATCAGTGAGGCACCTATCTCAGCGATCTGTCTATTTCGTTCAT
CCATAGTTGCATTTAAATTTCCGAACTCTCCAAGGCCCTCGTCGGAAAATCTTCAAACCTTTCGTCCGAT
CCATCTTGCAGGCTACCTCTCGAACGAACTATCGCAAGTCTCTTGGCCGGCCTTGCGCCTTGGCTATTGC
TTGGCAGCGCCTATCGCCAGGTATTACTCCAATCCCGAATATCCGAGATCGGGATCACCCGAGAGAAGTT
CAACCTACATCCTCAATCCCGATCTATCCGAGATCCGAGGAATATCGAAATCGGGGCGCGCCTGGTGTAC
CGAGAACGATCCTCTCAGTGCGAGTCTCGACGATCCATATCGTTGCTTGGCAGTCAGCCAGTCGGAATCC
AGCTTGGGACCCAGGAAGTCCAATCGTCAGATATTGTACTCAAGCCTGGTCACGGCAGCGTACCGATCTG
TTTAAACCTAGATATTGATAGTCTGATCGGTCAACGTATAATCGAGTCCTAGCTTTTGCAAACATCTATC
AAGAGACAGGATCAGCAGGAGGCTTTCGCATGAGTATTCAACATTTCCGTGTCGCCCTTATTCCCTTTTT
TGCGGCATTTTGCCTTCCTGTTTTTGCTCACCCAGAAACGCTGGTGAAAGTAAAAGATGCTGAAGATCAG
TTGGGTGCGCGAGTGGGTTACATCGAACTGGATCTCAACAGCGGTAAGATCCTTGAGAGTTTTCGCCCCG
AAGAACGCTTTCCAATGATGAGCACTTTTAAAGTTCTGCTATGTGGCGCGGTATTATCCCGTATTGACGC
CGGGCAAGAGCAACTCGGTCGCCGCATACACTATTCTCAGAATGACTTGGTTGAGTATTCACCAGTCACA
GAAAAGCATCTTACGGATGGCATGACAGTAAGAGAATTATGCAGTGCTGCCATAACCATGAGTGATAACA
CTGCGGCCAACTTACTTCTGACAACGATTGGAGGACCGAAGGAGCTAACCGCTTTTTTGCACAACATGGG
GGATCATGTAACTCGCCTTGATCGTTGGGAACCGGAGCTGAATGAAGCCATACCAAACGACGAGCGTGAC
ACCACGATGCCTGTAGCAATGGCAACAACCTTGCGTAAACTATTAACTGGCGAACTACTTACTCTAGCTT
CCCGGCAACAGTTGATAGACTGGATGGAGGCGGATAAAGTTGCAGGACCACTTCTGCGCTCGGCCCTTCC
GGCTGGCTGGTTTATTGCTGATAAATCTGGAGCCGGTGAGCGTGGGTCTCGCGGTATCATTGCAGCACTG
GGGCCAGATGGTAAGCCCTCCCGTATCGTAGTTATCTACACGACGGGGAGTCAGGCAACTATGGATGAAC
GAAATAGACAGATCGCTGAGATAGGTGCCTCACTGATTAAGCATTGGTAACCGATTCTAGGTGCATTGGC
GCAGAAAAAAATGCCTGATGCGACGCTGCGCGTCTTATACTCCCACATATGCCAGATTCAGCAACGGATA
CGGCTTCCCCAACTTGCCCACTTCCATACGTGTCCTCCTTACCAGAAATTTATCCTTAAGATCCCGAATC
GTTTAAACTCGACTCTGGCTCTATCGAATCTCCGTCGTTTCGAGCTTACGCGAACAGCCGTGGCGCTCAT
TTGCTCGTCGGGCATCGAATCTCGTCAGCTATCGTCAGCTTACCTTTTTGGCAGCGATCGCGGCTCCCGA
CATCTTGGACCATTAGCTCCACAGGTATCTTCTTCCCTCTAGTGGTCATAACAGCAGCTTCAGCTACCTC
TCAATTCAAAAAACCCCTCAAGACCCGTTTAGAGGCCCCAAGGGGTTATGCTATCAATCGTTGCGTTACA
CACACAAAAAACCAACACACATCCATCTTCGATGGATAGCGATTTTATTATCTAACTGCTGATCGAGTGT
AGCCAGATCTAGTAATCAATTACGGGGTCATTAGTTCATAGCCCATATATGGAGTTCCGCGTTACATAAC
TTACGGTAAATGGCCCGCCTGGCTGACCGCCCAACGACCCCCGCCCATTGACGTCAATAATGACGTATGT
TCCCATAGTAACGCCAATAGGGACTTTCCATTGACGTCAATGGGTGGAGTATTTACGGTAAACTGCCCAC
TTGGCAGTACATCAAGTGTATCATATGCCAAGTACGCCCCCTATTGACGTCAATGACGGTAAATGGCCCG
CCTGGCATTATGCCCAGTACATGACCTTATGGGACTTTCCTACTTGGCAGTACATCTACGTATTAGTCAT
CGCTATTACCATGCTGATGCGGTTTTGGCAGTACATCAATGGGCGTGGATAGCGGTTTGACTCACGGGGA
TTTCCAAGTCTCCACCCCATTGACGTCAATGGGAGTTTGTTTTGGCACCAAAATCAACGGGACTTTCCAA
AATGTCGTAACAACTCCGCCCCATTGACGCAAATGGGCGGTAGGCGTGTACGGTGGGAGGTCTATATAAG
CAGAGCTGGTTTAGTGAACCGTCAGATCAGATCTTTGTCGATCCTACCATCCACTCGACACACCCGCCAG
CGGCCGC
